>Addgene plasmid #25185 | MAP1LC3A | depositor partial sequence | sequence record 11659 | Author sequence
ATGCCCTCAGACCGGCCTTTCAAGCAGCGGCGGAGCTTCGCCGACCGCTGTAAGGAGGTACAGCAGATCC
GCGACCAGCACCCCAGCAAAATCCCGGTGATCATCGAGCGCTACAAGGGTGAGAAGCAGCTGCCCGTCCT
GGACAAGACCAAGTTTTTGGTCCCGGACCATGTCAACATGAGCGAGTTGGTCAAGATCATCCGGCGCCGC
CTGCAGCTGAACCCCACGCAGGCCTTCTTCCTGCTGGTGAACCAGCACAGCATGGTGAGTGTGTCCACGC
CCATCGCGGACATCTACGAGCAGGAGAAAGACGAGGACGGCTTCCTCTATATGGTCTACGCCTCCCAGGA
AACCTTCGGCTTC
