>Addgene plasmid #25185 | MAP1LC3A | addgene partial sequence | sequence record 31265 | 25185 with T7
TGAATATTTTGTTTACTTTAAGAAGGAGATATACCATGCATCATCATCATCATCACAGCAGCGGCAGAGA
AAACTTGTATTTCCAGGGCATGCCCTCAGACCGGCCTTTCAAGCAGCGGCGGAGCTTCGCCGACCGCTGT
AAGGAGGTACAGCAGATCCGCGACCAGCACCCCAGCAAAATCCCGGTGATCATCGAGCGCTACAAGGGTG
AGAAGCAGCTGCCCGTCCTGGACAAGACCAAGTTTTTGGTCCCGGACCATGTCAACATGAGCGAGTTGGT
CAAGATCATCCGGCGCCGCCTGCAGCTGAACCCCACGCAGGCCTTCTTCCTGCTGGTGAACCAGCACAGC
ATGGTGAGTGTGTCCACGCCCATCGCGGACATCTACGAGCAGGAGAAAGACGAGGACGGCTTCCTCTATA
TGGTCTACGCCTCCCAGGAAACCTTCGGCTTCTGATGACGAAGCTTGCGGCCGCACTCGAGCACCACCAC
CACCACCACTGAGATCCGGCTGCTAACAAAGCCCGAAAGGAAGCTGAGTTGGCTGCTGCCACCGCTGAGC
AATAACTAGCATAACCCCTTGGGGCCTCTAAACGGGTCTTGAGGGGTTTTTTGCTGAAAGGAGGAACTAT
ATCCGGATTGGCGAATGGG
[124 nt withheld, positions 650-773]
C
[59 nt withheld, positions 775-833]
