[The description below was written by a language model from this plasmid's Addgene catalogue record.]
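Description:
MAP1LC3A is a bacterial expression plasmid built on the pET28-MHL backbone, a pET28-derived vector from a structural genomics programme. It carries kanamycin resistance for selection and is recorded as low copy. The listed propagation strain is a standard E. coli cloning host. No feature table accompanies the record, so the origin of replication and the exact regulatory elements are not explicitly documented. However, the T7 forward and T7 terminator sequencing primers suggest that the insert sits between a T7 promoter and terminator, as is usual for pET-family vectors. In such vectors, expression depends on a host strain that supplies T7 RNA polymerase.

The insert is a 363 bp human fragment encoding microtubule-associated protein 1 light chain 3 alpha (isoform a), also known as LC3A or ATG8E, a member of the ATG8 family associated with autophagy. The insert name, ubh67.001.121, together with the insert length, suggests a construct spanning roughly residues 1 to 121. The record itself cautions that the construct may not contain the full open reading frame. The fragment was introduced by restriction enzyme cloning and is fused to an N-terminal His tag, which allows the recombinant protein to be purified by immobilised metal affinity chromatography. The record does not say whether a protease cleavage site separates the tag from the protein.

The stated purpose is producing the protein in bacteria for structure determination, and the depositor links the construct to a deposited crystal structure entry in the Protein Data Bank. It therefore suits the preparation of purified LC3A for crystallography, biophysical characterisation or in vitro binding studies.
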