Addgene plasmid #25185: MAP1LC3A
Purpose: Bacterial expression for structure determination; may not be full ORF
Depositing lab: Cheryl Arrowsmith. Depositing organization: University of Toronto.
Backbone
  Vector backbone: pET28-MHL
  Backbone manufacturer: SGC
  Backbone size w/o insert (bp): 7325
  Vector type: Bacterial Expression
Growth in bacteria
  Bacterial resistance: Kanamycin, 50 μg/mL
  Growth temperature: 37°C
  Growth strain: DH5alpha
  Copy number: Low Copy
Gene/Insert
  Gene/Insert name: ubh67.001.121 (alt names: PDB: 3ECI; microtubule-associated protein 1 light chain 3 alpha isoform a; MAP1LC3A)
  Species: H. sapiens (human)
  Insert size (bp): 363
  Entrez Gene: MAP1LC3A (a.k.a. ATG8E, LC3, LC3A, MAP1ALC3, MAP1BLC3)
  Tag / fusion protein: His (N terminal on insert)
  Cloning method: Restriction Enzyme
  Sequencing primers: 5′ T7; 3′ T7-term
Terms and licenses: Academic/Nonprofit Terms; Industry Terms: Not Available to Industry
Depositor comments: PDB: 3ECI. http://www.thesgc.org/structures/3ECI/
How to cite: MAP1LC3A was a gift from Cheryl Arrowsmith (Addgene plasmid # 25185 ; http://n2t.net/addgene:25185 ; RRID:Addgene_25185)
